>Addgene plasmid #213193 | CALCRb-DuET | addgene full sequence | sequence record 430758 | Addgene NGS Result
CTAGCTTCCCGGCAACAATTAATAGACTGGATGGAGGCGGATAAAGTTGCAGGACCACTTCTGCGCTCGG
CCCTTCCGGCTGGCTGGTTTATTGCTGATAAATCTGGAGCCGGTGAGCGTGGGTCTCGCGGTATCATTGC
AGCACTGGGGCCAGATGGTAAGCCCTCCCGTATCGTAGTTATCTACACGACGGGGAGTCAGGCAACTATG
GATGAACGAAATAGACAGATCGCTGAGATAGGTGCCTCACTGATTAAGCATTGGTAACTGTCAGACCAAG
TTTACTCATATATACTTTAGATTGATTTAAAACTTCATTTTTAATTTAAAAGGATCTAGGTGAAGATCCT
TTTTGATAATCTCATGACCAAAATCCCTTAACGTGAGTTTTCGTTCCACTGAGCGTCAGACCCCGTAGAA
AAGATCAAAGGATCTTCTTGAGATCCTTTTTTTCTGCGCGTAATCTGCTGCTTGCAAACAAAAAAACCAC
CGCTACCAGCGGTGGTTTGTTTGCCGGATCAAGAGCTACCAACTCTTTTTCCGAAGGTAACTGGCTTCAG
CAGAGCGCAGATACCAAATACCGTTCTTCTAGTGTAGCCGTAGTTAGGCCACCACTTCAAGAACTCTGTA
GCACCGCCTACATACCTCGCTCTGCTAATCCTGTTACCAGTGGCTGCTGCCAGTGGCGATAAGTCGTGTC
TTACCGGGTTGGACTCAAGACGATAGTTACCGGATAAGGCGCAGCGGTCGGGCTGAACGGGGGGTTCGTG
CACACAGCCCAGCTTGGAGCGAACGACCTACACCGAACTGAGATACCTACAGCGTGAGCTATGAGAAAGC
GCCACGCTTCCCGAAGGGAGAAAGGCGGACAGGTATCCGGTAAGCGGCAGGGTCGGAACAGGAGAGCGCA
CGAGGGAGCTTCCAGGGGGAAACGCCTGGTATCTTTATAGTCCTGTCGGGTTTCGCCACCTCTGACTTGA
GCGTCGATTTTTGTGATGCTCGTCAGGGGGGCGGAGCCTATGGAAAAACGCCAGCAACGCGGCCTTTTTA
CGGTTCCTGGCCTTTTGCTGGCCTTTTGCTCACATGTTCTTTCCTGCGTTATCCCCTGATTCTGTGGATA
ACCGTATTACCGCCTTTGAGTGAGCTGATACCGCTCGCCGCAGCCGAACGACCGAGCGCAGCGAGTCAGT
GAGCGAGGAAGCGGAAGAGCGCCCAATACGCAAACCGCCTCTCCCCGCGCGTTGGCCGATTCATTAATGC
AGCTGGCACGACAGGTTTCCCGACTGGAAAGCGGGCAGTGAGCGCAACGCAATTAATGTGAGTTAGCTCA
CTCATTAGGCACCCCAGGCTTTACACTTTATGCTTCCGGCTCGTATGTTGTGTGGAATTGTGAGCGGATA
ACAATTTCACACAGGAAACAGCTATGACCATGATTACGCCAAGCTCTAGCTAGAGGTCGACGGTATACAG
ACATGATAAGATACATTGATGAGTTTGGACAAACCACAACTAGAATGCAGTGAAAAAAATGCTTTATTTG
TGAAATTTGTGATGCTATTGCTTTATTTGTAACCATTATAAGCTGCAATAAACAAGTTGGGGTGGGCGAA
GAACTCCAGCATGAGATCCCCGCGCTGGAGGATCATCCAGCCGGCGTCCCGGAAAACGATTCCGAAGCCC
AACCTTTCATAGAAGGCGGCGGTGGAATCGAAATCTCGTGATGGCAGGTTGGGCGTCGCTTGGTCGGTCA
TTTCGAACCCCAGAGTCCCGCTCAGAAGAACTCGTCAAGAAGGCGATAGAAGGCGATGCGCTGCGAATCG
GGAGCGGCGATACCGTAAAGCACGAGGAAGCGGTCAGCCCATTCGCCGCCAAGCTCTTCAGCAATATCAC
GGGTAGCCAACGCTATGTCCTGATAGCGGTCCGCCACACCCAGCCGGCCACAGTCGATGAATCCAGAAAA
GCGGCCATTTTCCACCATGATATTCGGCAAGCAGGCATCGCCATGGGTCACGACGAGATCCTCGCCGTCG
GGCATGCGCGCCTTGAGCCTGGCGAACAGTTCGGCTGGCGCGAGCCCCTGATGCTCTTCGTCCAGATCAT
CCTGATCGACAAGACCGGCTTCCATCCGAGTACGTGCTCGCTCGATGCGATGTTTCGCTTGGTGGTCGAA
TGGGCAGGTAGCCGGATCAAGCGTATGCAGCCGCCGCATTGCATCAGCCATGATGGATACTTTCTCGGCA
GGAGCAAGGTGAGATGACAGGAGATCCTGCCCCGGCACTTCGCCCAATAGCAGCCAGTCCCTTCCCGCTT
CAGTGACAACGTCGAGCACAGCTGCGCAAGGAACGCCCGTCGTGGCCAGCCACGATAGCCGCGCTGCCTC
GTCCTGCAGTTCATTCAGGGCACCGGACAGGTCGGTCTTGACAAAAAGAACCGGGCGCCCCTGCGCTGAC
AGCCGGAACACGGCGGCATCAGAGCAGCCGATTGTCTGTTGTGCCCAGTCATAGCCGAATAGCCTCTCCA
CCCAAGCGGCCGGAGAACCTGCGTGCAATCCATCTTGTTCAATCATGCGAAACGATCCTCATCCTGTCTC
TTGATCAGATCCGAAAATGGATATACAAGCTCCCGGGAGCTTTTTGCAAAAGCCTAGGCCTCCAAAAAAG
CCTCCTCACTACTTCTGGAATAGCTCAGAGGCAGAGGCGGCCTCGGCCTCTGCATAAATAAAAAAAATTA
GTCAGCCATGGGGCGGAGAATGGGCGGAACTGGGCGGAGTTAGGGGCGGGATGGGCGGAGTTAGGGGCGG
GACTATGGTTGCTGACTAATTGAGATGCATGCTTTGCATACTTCTGCCTGCTGGGGAGCCTGGGGACTTT
CCACACCTGGTTGCTGACTAATTGAGATGCATGCTTTGCATACTTCTGCCTGCTGGGGAGCCTGGGGACT
TTCCACACCCTAACTGACACACATTCCACAGAATTAATTCGCGTTAAATTTTTGTTAAATCAGCTCATTT
TTTAACCAATAGGCCGAAATCGGCAAAATCCCTTATAAATCAAAAGAATAGACCGAGATAGGGT
[37 nt withheld, positions 3075-3111]
AAAGAACGTGGACTCCAACGTCAAAGG
[49 nt withheld, positions 3139-3187]
T
[91 nt withheld, positions 3189-3279]
G
[124 nt withheld, positions 3281-3404]
GGGGATACCCCCTAGAGCCCCAGCTGGTTCTTTCCGCCTCAGAAGCCATAGAGCCCACCGCATCCCCAGC
ATGCCTGCTATTGTCTTCCCAATCCTCCCCCTTGCTGTCCTGCCCCACCCCACCCCCCAGAATAGAATGA
CACCTACTCAGACAATGCGATGCAATTTCCTCATTTTATTAGGAAAGGACAGTGGGAGTGGCACCTTCCA
GGGTCAAGGAAGGCACGGGGGAGGGGCAAACAACAGATGGCTGGCAACTAGAAGGCACAGTCGAGGCTGA
TCAGCGGGTTTAAACGGGCCCTCTAGACTCGAGTTAGGCAGGGGCCACCTGAGAAGTCTCGGTCTTAGAC
ACGGTGGTGCTGGCCTCATCGAATTCACCGGTGCGTCCACCGGTATCGATGGCGGAAGATTCCTGCTCAA
TGATATTCAGGGGGATAATCTCGGCAGACTCTTCGCCTTGATTGTTAGCGGGCTCGTTCCTCAGTTCTTG
ATGGCAGATATATATGGGGATGTCACCGGCCTCCGCTGCCGCGGCTGCGGCTCTAGCTGACCTGTTGGAT
GGCCGTCTGCCCCAGCGTTGGTTCCACTGGATCTTAAATTGAGCCCACTGCCGCTTAACTGTGGTTTGCA
CTTCATTATTACAAAAACAATAAATGGTTGCTACAAAAAACCCTTGAAAATGGATCAGGCTATGCATCAC
GTAATCATAAATCTTGCCCAGCATCTTGTTGCTAGGCCGCCACGGAAACACCACAAATTGGATCCCAAGG
AGAGGAACCAGGATCATCGTAGCCTTAACAGCCTTCAGATACATGTGGGACTCCGCTTCATGAGTCTCTC
TCATCTTTGTCACAAGCACTCTCACGATATTAAGGAGGAAAAAGAAGTTCACCACCAGAGCTGCCATCAC
GGGGCCGTGGATTATGTACAGCAAATGGGTTTCCACAGACAGCCAACAGTTGTCATTGAAATATACAGCC
CTGGTAATGGCGTGAATTGTGGTTGGCACCAGAGGAAAGCCCCATCCGAGCAGGTAGTACCATCGGAGGC
GCTGCTTTTCGGTGAACACTGCCACAACGATAAGAGTGTGCAGGTAGATCCCTTCGCACAGCATCCAGAA
GTAATTGCATGCCATCATATACTGGTGAAAGAAATGCAGAATCTTGCAGGACACCGGATCCCTGCGCACC
AGTTCACCATTTGGCACGACTTCCACCAGATGAATAATAATGATCATGGAGTTAAGGATATAGGTAAGGA
ACATATTCTTGTGAAGGGTTACTCTCTGACACCCCAGGCTCAGGGCTTTTCGATACTTCCAGTTCAGTGG
AAATATAGTGGTAAGTTTCCTGAAGAAGACGAATATGCCCAAGCTAATCACGAGTGTGAAAATACTCAGA
GAATGTCCCACAATAGCCAGATAATAAAGGACGTAAGCGTTTTTAAGCTTTTCGGGGGTAAACGCGTTGC
ACATGGTATAGTTTGACCACGTCCGGTTATTCTCCGGGTGTTTAAACCAGACGCCTTTTTCGTCGCAATA
TTTGGTCACTTTCTCGCTTGGGTCAAAGTCCGGGAAATAATCAGGGCAGAATTGGTAGGAAAGGACACCA
GCGGGAGTATCGTCCCAGCACAGCCACCCGTCCCAGGTTCTGTTACAATATGGGCCCTCTCCCTGGTACG
CCGGCAGTTGTTGCATCCTATCATAGCACTTGTACTGAGCGTCCATCATCTTTTTTCGTCCCACAACATA
CAAAAAGGGTTTTGGTTCGATGGTAGGGTATGTCTGATTTGAAAAGGCAGGCAGGATGGGTGTGGGATGA
TTAAGAAGGAGGAACAGTGCGAGACATCTGGATGTAAATGTAAAGCGCATTTTGGATTTCTGCAAGTCTC
GCTGTCCTGAAATTTTTTCGCCTGAGAACTGCATATCGATGCTGGCGTCATCATCGTCCTTGTAGTCGGC
GAATACCAGGCAGAAGATGTAGCTCAGGGCGATGATCGTCTTCATGGTGGCGCTAAGCTTAAGTTTAAAC
GCTAGCCAGCTTGGGTCTCCCTATAGTGAGTCGTATTAATTTCGATAAGCCAGTAAGCAGTGGGTTCTCT
AGTTAGCCAGAGAGCTCTGCTTATATAGACCTCCCACCGTACACGCCTACCGCCCATTTGCGTCAATGGG
GCGGAGTTGTTACGACATTTTGGAAAGTCCCGTTGATTTTGGTGCCAAAACAAACTCCCATTGACGTCAA
TGGGGTGGAGACTTGGAAATCCCCGTGAGTCAAACCGCTATCCACGCCCATTGATGTACTGCCAAAACCG
CATCACCATGGTAATAGCGATGACTAATACGTAGATGTACTGCCAAGTAGGAAAGTCCCATAAGGTCATG
TACTGGGCATAATGCCAGGCGGGCCATTTACCGTCATTGACGTCAATAGGGGGCGTACTTGGCATATGAT
ACACTTGATGTACTGCCAAGTGGGCAGTTTACCGTAAATACTCCACCCATTGACGTCAATGGAAAGTCCC
TATTGGCGTTACTATGGGAACATACGTCATTATTGACGTCAATGGGCGGGGGTCGTTGGGCGGTCAGCCA
GGCGGGCCATTTACCGTAAGTTATGTAACGCGGAACTCCATATATGGGCTATGAACTAATGACCCCGTAA
TTGATTACTATTAATAACTAGTCAATAATCAATGTCAACGCGTATATCTGGCCCGTACATCGCGAAGCAG
CGCAAAACGCCTAACCCTAAGCAGATTCTTCATGCAAATGTCGGTCAAGCCTTGCCTTGTTGTAGCTTAA
ATTTTGCTCGCGCACTACTCAGCGACCTCCAACACACAAGCAGGGAGCAGATACTGGCTTAACTATGCGG
CATCAGAGCAGATTGTACTGAGAGTGCACCATAGGGGATCGGGAGATCTCCCGATCCGTCGACGTCAGGT
GGCACTTTTCGGGGAAATGTGCGCGGAACCCCTATTTGTTTATTTTTCTAAATACATTCAAATATGTATC
CGCTCATGAGACAATAACCCTGATAAATGCTTCAATAATATTGAAAAAGGAAGAGTATGAGTATTCAACA
TTTCCGTGTCGCCCTTATTCCCTTTTTTGCGGCATTTTGCCTTCCTGTTTTTGCTCACCCAGAAACGCTG
GTGAAAGTAAAAGATGCTGAAGATCAGTTGGGTGCACGAGTGGGTTACATCGAACTGGATCTCAACAGCG
GTAAGATCCTTGAGAGTTTTCGCCCCGAAGAACGTTTTCCAATGATGAGCACTTTTAAAGTTCTGCTATG
TGGCGCGGTATTATCCCGTATTGACGCCGGGCAAGAGCAACTCGGTCGCCGCATACACTATTCTCAGAAT
GACTTGGTTGAGTACTCACCAGTCACAGAAAAGCATCTTACGGATGGCATGACAGTAAGAGAATTATGCA
GTGCTGCCATAACCATGAGTGATAACACTGCGGCCAACTTACTTCTGACAACGATCGGAGGACCGAAGGA
GCTAACCGCTTTTTTGCACAACATGGGGGATCATGTAACTCGCCTTGATCGTTGGGAACCGGAGCTGAAT
GAAGCCATACCAAACGACGAGCGTGACACCACGATGCCTGTAGCAATGGCAACAACGTTGCGCAAACTAT
TAACTGGCGAACTACTTACT
Features (pLannotate 1.2.2; 21 found; start..end, strand, type, name):
    438..1026    +  rep_origin     ori: high-copy-number ColE1/pMB1/pBR322/pUC origin of replication
   1209..1301    +  CDS            lacI (fragment): lac repressor; lacI; The lac repressor binds to the lac operator to inhibit transcription in E. coli. This inhibition can be relieved by adding lactose or isopropyl-β-D-thiogalactopyranoside (IPTG).
   1314..1335    +  protein_bind   CAP binding site: CAP binding activates transcription in the presence of cAMP. E. coli catabolite activator protein
   1350..1380    +  promoter       lac promoter: promoter for the E. coli lac operon
   1388..1404    +  protein_bind   lac operator: The lac repressor binds to the lac operator to inhibit transcription in E. coli. This inhibition can be relieved by adding lactose or isopropyl-β-D-thiogalactopyranoside (IPTG). lac repressor encoded by lacI
   1477..1598    -  polyA_signal   SV40 poly(A) signal: SV40 polyadenylation signal
   1593..1751    -  CDS            ble (fragment): BLE_KLEPN - Experimental evidence at protein level: Swiss-Prot protein existence level 1. Binding protein with a strong affinity to the bleomycin family of antibiotics. Binds to CL990; an antimitotic-antibiotic compound. From Klebsiella pneumoniae.
   1775..2566    -  CDS            neo: KKA2_KLEPN - Also known as kan, nptII. Experimental evidence at protein level: Swiss-Prot protein existence level 1. Resistance to kanamycin, neomycin, paromomycin, ribostamycin, butirosin and gentamicin B. From Klebsiella pneumoniae.
   2633..2962    -  promoter       SV40 promoter: SV40 enhancer and early promoter
   2976..3404    -  rep_origin     f1 ori (sequence partly withheld): f1 bacteriophage origin of replication; arrow indicates direction of (+) strand synthesis
   3425..3446    -  promoter       SV40 promoter (fragment): SV40 enhancer and early promoter
   3450..3674    -  polyA_signal   bGH poly(A) signal: bovine growth hormone polyadenylation signal
   3805..5274    -  CDS            CALCR: CALCR_HUMAN - Experimental evidence at protein level: Swiss-Prot protein existence level 1. [Isoform 2]: Receptor for calcitonin but is unable to couple to G proteins and activate adenylyl cyclase (PubMed:7476993). Does not undergo receptor internalization following ligand binding (PubMed:7476993). From Homo sapiens (Human).
   5341..5361    -  CDS            3xFLAG (fragment): three tandem FLAG® epitope tags
   5454..5472    -  promoter       T7 promoter: promoter for bacteriophage T7 RNA polymerase
   5488..5521    -  LTR            5' LTR (truncated) (fragment): truncated 5' long terminal repeat (LTR) from HIV-1
   5517..5720    -  promoter       CMV promoter: human cytomegalovirus (CMV) immediate early promoter
   5721..6100    -  enhancer       CMV enhancer: human cytomegalovirus immediate early enhancer
   6255..6307    +  misc_feature   bom (fragment): basis of mobility region from pBR322
   6366..6470    +  promoter       AmpR promoter: bla
   6471..267     +  CDS            AmpR (across the origin): β-lactamase; bla; confers resistance to ampicillin, carbenicillin, and related antibiotics
