[The description below was written by a language model from this plasmid's Addgene catalogue record and pLannotate feature annotations shown in this document.]
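Description:
CALCRb-DuET is a mammalian expression plasmid built on the pcDNA 3.1 (+) backbone that encodes a dual-epitope-tagged human class B (calcitonin family) GPCR. It is propagated in E. coli from a high-copy ColE1/pUC-type origin under ampicillin selection (AmpR, β-lactamase). An f1 origin is also present. A separate SV40 early promoter–neo–SV40 poly(A) cassette provides the neomycin/G418-type marker that allows selection of stably transfected mammalian cells.

The receptor open reading frame is driven by the CMV immediate-early enhancer and promoter and terminated by the bovine growth hormone polyadenylation signal. A T7 promoter between CMV and the insert permits in vitro transcription. According to the record, the receptor is preceded by a cleavable hemagglutinin signal peptide, which promotes membrane insertion and is removed during processing. This leaves an N-terminal FLAG tag exposed extracellularly, and a 1D4 epitope is fused at the C terminus. The feature table detects the FLAG sequence upstream of the coding region, but does not annotate the signal peptide or the 1D4 tag. The two tags at opposite ends allow capture and detection of full-length receptor, suiting the construct to expression in mammalian cells and to proteomics work such as the multiplexed screening of anti-GPCR antibody selectivity described in the associated publication.

The identity of the insert is recorded inconsistently. The catalogue links the entry to CALCRL (calcitonin receptor-like receptor), including its gene and protein identifiers. However, the construct name and the sequence-based annotation point to human CALCR, the calcitonin receptor itself, with the match annotated against an isoform entry. Users should confirm the receptor identity from the sequence before use.
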