Addgene plasmid #213193: CALCRb-DuET
Purpose: The DuET construct encodes the named human GPCR engineered with a cleaved hemagglutinin signal peptide, a 5' FLAG and a 3' 1D4 epitope tag optimized for expression in mammalian cells and proteomics studies.
Depositing lab: Thomas Sakmar. Publication: Multiplexed selectivity screening of anti-GPCR antibodies. Dahl L, Kotliar IB, Bendes A, Dodig-Crnkovic T, Fromm S, Elofsson A, Uhlen M, Sakmar TP, Schwenk JM. Sci Adv. 2023 May 3;9(18):eadf9297. doi: 10.1126/sciadv.adf9297. Epub 2023 May 3. PubMed 37134173.
Backbone
  Vector backbone: pcDNA 3.1 (+)
  Vector type: Mammalian Expression
Growth in bacteria
  Bacterial resistance: Ampicillin, 100 μg/mL
  Growth temperature: 37°C
  Growth strain: DH5alpha
  Copy number: High Copy
Gene/Insert
  Gene/Insert name: CALCRb (alt names: Calcitonin receptor like receptor; another Calcrl, copied: CGRPR, CRLR)
  Species: H. sapiens (human)
  Entrez Gene: CALCRL (a.k.a. CGRPR, CRLR, LMPHM8)
  Promoter: CMV, T7
  Tag / fusion protein: FLAG (N terminal on insert); 1D4 (C terminal on insert)
  Cloning method: Gibson Cloning
Terms and licenses: Academic/Nonprofit Terms; Industry Terms: Not Available to Industry
Depositor comments: Class: B, Family: Calcitonin. Ensembl ID: ENSG00000064989, Uniprot ID: Q16602
How to cite: CALCRb-DuET was a gift from Thomas Sakmar (Addgene plasmid # 213193 ; http://n2t.net/addgene:213193 ; RRID:Addgene_213193)
